>Addgene plasmid #196377 | RCAS.Sfi | addgene full sequence | sequence record 383926 | Addgene NGS Result
ACGTTTTGCAGCAGCAGTCGCTTCACGTTCGCTCGCGTATCGGTGATTCATTCTGCTAACCAGTAAGGCA
ACCCCGCCAGCCTAGCCGGGTCCTCAACGACAGGAGCACGATCATGCGCACCCGTGGCCAGGACCCAACG
CTGCCCGAGATGCGCCGCGTGCGGCTGCTGGAGATGGCGGACGCGATGGATATGTTCTGCCAAGGGTTGG
TTTGCGCATTCACAGTTCTCCGCAAGAATTGATTGGCTCCAATTCTTGGAGTGGTGAATCCGTTAGCGAG
GTGCCGCCGGCTTCCATTCAGGTCGAGGTGGCCCGGCTCCATGCACCGCGACGCAACGCGGGGAGGCAGA
CAAGGTATAGGGCGGCGATGCGATGTACGGGCCAGATATACGCGTATCTGAGGGGACTAGGGTGTGTTTA
GGCGAAAAGCGGGGCTTCGGTTGTACGCGGTTAGGAGTCCCCTCAGGATATAGTAGTTTCGCTTTTGCAT
AGGGAGGGGGAAATGTAGTCTTATGCAATACTCTTGTAGTCTTGCAACATGGTAACGATGAGTTAGCAAC
ATGCCTTACAAGGAGAGAAAAAGCACCGTGCATGCCGATTGGTGGAAGTAAGGTGGTACGATCGTGCCTT
ATTAGGAAGGCAACAGACGGGTCTGACATGGATTGGACGAACCACTGAATTCCGCATTGCAGAGATATTG
TATTTAAGTGCCTAGCTCGATACAATAAACGCCATTTGACCATTCACCACATTGGTGTGCACCTGGGTTG
ATGGCCGGACCGTTGATTCCCTGACGACTACGAGCACCTGCATGAAGCAGAAGGCTTCATTTGGTGACCC
CGACGTGATAGTTAGGGAATAGTGGTCGGCCACAGACGGCGTGGCGATCCTGTCTCCATCCGTCTCGTCT
ATCGGGAGGCGAGTTCGATGACCCTGGTGGAGGGGGCTGCGGCTTAGGGAGGCAGAAGCTGAGTACCGTC
GGAGGGAGCTCCAGGGCCCGGAGCGACTGACCCCTGCCGAGAACTCAGAGGGTCGTCGGAAGACGGAGAG
TGAGCCCGACGACCACCCCAGGCACGTCTTTGGTCGGCCTGCGGATCAAGCATGGAAGCCGTCATTAAGG
TGATTTCGTCCGCGTGTAAAACCTATTGCGGGAAAATCTCTCCTTCTAAGAAGGAAATAGGGGCCATGTT
GTCCCTGTTACAAAAGGAAGGGTTGCTTATGTCTCCCTCAGATTTATATTCTCCGGGGTCCTGGGATCCC
ATCACTGCGGCGCTCTCCCAGCGGGCAATGGTACTTGGAAAATCGGGAGAGTTAAAAACCTGGGGATTGG
TTTTGGGGGCATTGAAGGCGGCTCGAGAGGAACAGGTTACATCTGAGCAAGCAAAGTTTTGGTTGGGATT
AGGGGGAGGGAGGGTCTCTCCCCCAGGTCCGGAGTGCATCGAGAAACCAGCTACGGAGCGGCGAATCGAC
AAAGGGGAGGAGGTGGGAGAAACAACTGTGCAGCGAGATGCGAAGATGGCGCCAGAGGAAGCGGCCACAC
CTAAAACCGTTGGCACATCCTGCTATCATTGCGGAACAGCTGTTGGCTGCAATTGCGCCACCGCCACAGC
CTCGGCCCCTCCTCCCCCTTATGTGGGGAGTGGTTTGTATCCTTCCCTGGCGGGGGTGGGAGAGCAGCAG
GGCCAGGGAGATAACACGTCTCGGGGGGCGGAGCAGCCAAGGGAGGAGCCAGGGCACGCGGGTCAGGCCC
CTGGGCCGGCCCTGACTGACTGGGCAAGGGTAAGGGAGGAGCTTGCGAGTACTGGTCCGCCCGTGGTGGC
CATGCCTGTAGTGATTAAGACAGAGGGACCCGCCTGGACCCCTCTGGAGCCAAAATTGATCACAAGACTG
GCTGATACGGTCAGGACCAAGGGCTTACGATCCCCGATCACTATGGCAGAAGTGGAAGCGCTCATGTCCT
CCCCGTTGCTGCCGCATGACGTCACGAATCTAATGAGAGTGATTTTAGGACCTGCCCCATATGCCTTATG
GATGGACGCTTGGGGAGTCCAACTCCAGACGGTTATAGCGGCAGCCACTCGCGACCCCCGACACCCAGCG
AACGGTCAAGGGCGGGGGGAACGGACTAACTTGGATCGATTAAAGGGCTTAGCTGATGGGATGGTGGGCA
ACCCACAGGGTCAGGCCGCATTATTAAGACCGGGGGAATTGGTTGCTATTACGGCGTCGGCTCTCCAGGC
GTTTAGAGAAGTTGCCCGGCTGGCGGAACCTGCAGGTCCATGGGCGGACATCACGCAGGGACCATCTGAG
TCCTTTGTTGATTTTGCCAATCGGCTTATAAAGGCGGTTGAGGGGTCAGATCTCCCGCCTTCCGCGCGGG
CTCCGGTGATCATTGACTGCTTTAGGCAGAAGTCACAGCCAGATATTCAGCAGCTTATACGGGCAGCACC
CTCCACGCTGACCACCCCAGGAGAGATAATCAAATATGTGCTAGACAGGCAGAAGATTGCCCCTCTTACG
GATCAAGGCATAGCCGCGGCCATGTCGTCTGCTATCCAGCCCTTAGTTATGGCAGTAGTCAATAGAGAGA
GGGATGGACAAACTGGGTCGGGTGGTCGTGCCCGAGGGCTCTGCTACACTTGTGGATCCCCGGGACATTA
TCAGGCACAGTGCCCGAAAAAACGAAAGTCAGGAAACAGCCGTGAGCGATGTCAGCTGTGTGACGGGATG
GGACACAACGCTAAACAGTGTAGGAAGCGGGATGGCAACCAGGGCCAACGCCCAGGAAGAGGTCTCTCTT
CGGGGCCGTGGCCCGGCCCTGAGCAGCCTGCCGTCTCGTTAGCGATGACAATGGAACATAAAGATCGCCC
CTTGGTTAGGGTCATTCTGACTAACACTGGGAGTCATCCAGTCAAACAACGTTCGGTGTATATCACCGCG
CTGTTGGACTCCGGAGCGGACATCACTATTATTTCGGAGGAGGATTGGCCTACTGATTGGCCGGTGGTGG
ACACCGCGAACCCACAGATCCATGGCATAGGAGGGGGAATTCCCATGCGAAAATCCCGGGATATGATAGA
GGTGGGGGTTATTAACCGAGACGGGTCGTTGGAGCGACCCCTGCTCCTCTTCCCCGCAGTCGCTATGGTT
AGAGGGAGTATCCTAGGAAGAGATTGTCTGCAGGGCCTAGGGCTCCGCTTGACAAATTTATAGGGAGGGC
CACTGTTCTTACTGTTGCGCTACATCTGGCTATTCCGCTCAAATGGAAGTCAGACCGCACGCCTGTGTGG
ATTGACCAGTGGCCCCTTCCTGAAGGTAAACTTGTAGCGCTAACGCAATTAGTGGAAAAAGAATTACAGT
TAGGACATATAGAGCCCTCACTTAGTTGTTGGAACACACCTGTTTTTGTGATCCGGAAGGCTTCCGGGTC
TTATCGCTTATTGCATGATTTGCGCGCTGTTAACGCCAAGCTTGTTCCTTTTGGGGCCGTCCAACAGGGG
GCGCCAGTTCTCTCCGCGCTCCCGCGTGGCTGGCCCCTGATGGTCCTAGACCTCAAGGATTGCTTCTTTT
CTATCCCTCTTGCGGAACAAGATCGCGAAGCTTTTGCATTTACGCTCCCCTCTGTGAATAACCAGGCCCC
CGCTCGAAGATTCCAATGGAAGGTCTTGCCCCAAGGGATGACCTGTTCTCCCACTATCTGTCAGTTGGTA
GTGGGTCAGGTGCTCGAGCCCTTGCGACTCAAGCACCCAGCTCTGCGCATGTTGCATTATATGGACGATC
TTTTGCTAGCCGCCTCAAGTCATGATGGGTTGGAAGCGGCAGGGAAGGAGGTTATCGGTACATTGGAAAG
AGCCGGGTTCACTATTTCGCCGGATAAGATCCAGAGGGAGCCCGGAGTACAATATCTTGGGTACAAGTTA
GGCAGTACGTATGTAGCACCCGTAGGCTTGGTAGCAGAACCCAGGATAGCCACCTTGTGGGATGTTCAAA
AGCTGGTGGGGTCACTTCAGTGGCTTCGCCCAGCGTTAGGGATCCCGCCACGACTGATGGGTCCCTTTTA
TGAGCAGTTACGAGGGTCAGATCCTAACGAGGCGAGGGAATGGAATCTAGACATGAAAATGGCCTGGAGA
GAGATCGTACAGCTTAGCACTACTGCTGCCTTGGAACGATGGGACCCTGCCCAGCCTCTGGAAGGAGCGG
TCGCTAGATGTGAACAGGGGGCAATAGGGGTCCTGGGACAGGGACTGTCCACACACCCAAGGCCATGTTT
GTGGTTATTCTCCACCCAACCCACCAAGGCGTTTACTGCTTGGTTAGAAGTGCTCACCCTTTTGATTACT
AAGCTACGCGCTTCGGCAGTGCGAACCTTTGGCAAGGAGGTTGATATCCTCCTGTTGCCTGCATGCTTCC
GGGAGGACCTTCCGCTCCCGGAGGGGATCCTGTTAGCACTTAGGGGGTTTGCAGGAAAAATCAGGAGTAG
TGACACGCCATCTATTTTTGACATTGCGCGTCCACTGCATGTTTCTCTGAAAGTGAGGGTTACCGACCAC
CCTGTGCCGGGACCCACTGTCTTTACCGACGCCTCCTCAAGCACCCATAAAGGGGTGGTAGTCTGGAGGG
AGGGCCCAAGGTGGGAGATAAAAGAAATAGTTGATTTGGGGGCAAGTGTACAACAACTGGAGGCACGCGC
TGTGGCCATGGCACTTCTGCTGTGGCCGACAACGCCCACTAATGTAGTGACTGACTCTGCGTTTGTTGCG
AAAATGTTACTCAAGATGGGACAGGAGGGAGTCCCGTCTACAGCGGCAGCTTTTATTTTAGAGGATGCGT
TAAGCCAAAGGTCAGCCATGGCCGCCGTTCTCCACGTGCGGAGTCATTCTGAAGTGCCAGGGTTTTTCAC
AGAAGGAAATGACGTGGCAGATAGCCAAGCCACCTTTCAAGCGTATCCCTTGAGAGAGGCTAAAGATCTT
CATACCGCTCTCCATATTGGACCCCGCGCGCTATCCAAAGCGTGTAATATATCTATGCAGCAGGCTAGGG
AGGTTGTTCAGACCTGCCCGCATTGTAATTCAGCCCCTGCGTTGGAGGCCGGGGTAAACCCTAGGGGTTT
GGGACCCCTACAGATATGGCAGACAGACTTTACGCTTGAGCCTAGAATGGCTCCCCGTTCCTGGCTCGCT
GTTACTGTGGACACCGCCTCATCAGCGATAGTCGTAACTCAGCATGGCCGTGTTACATCGGTTGCTGCAC
AACATCATTGGGCCACGGCTATCGCCGTTTTGGGAAGACCAAAGGCCATAAAAACAGATAACGGGTCCTG
CTTCACGTCTAAATCCACGCGGGAGTGGCTCGCGAGATGGGGGATAGCACACACCACCGGGATTCCGGGA
AATTCCCAGGGTCAAGCTATGGTAGAGCGGGCCAACCGGCTCCTGAAAGATAAGATCCGTGTGCTTGCGG
AAGGGGACGGCTTTATGAAAAGAATCCCCGCCAGCAAACAGGGGGAACTACTAGCCAAAGCAATGTATGC
CCTCAATCACTTTGAGCGTGGTGAAAACACAAAAACACCGGTACAAAAACACTGGAGACCTACCGTTCTT
ACAGAAGGACCCCCGGTTAAAATACGAATAGAGACAGGGGAGTGGGAAAAAGGATGGAACGTGCTGGTCT
GGGGACGAGGTTATGCCGCTGTGAAAAACAGGGACACTGATAAGGTTATTTGGGTACCCTCTCGGAAAGT
TAAACCGGATGTCACCCAAAAGGATGAGGTGACTAAGAAAGATGAGGCGAGCCCTCTTTTTGCAGGCATT
TCTGACTGGATACCCTGGGAAGACGAGCAAGAAGGACTCCAAGGAGAAACCGCTAGCAACAAGCAAGAAA
GACCCGGAGAAGACACCCTTGCTGCCAACGAGAGTTAATTATATTCTCATTATTGGTGTCCTGGTCTTGT
GTGAGGTTACGGGGGTAAGAGCTGATGTCCACTTACTCGAGCAGCCAGGGAACCTTTGGATTACATGGGC
CAACCGTACAGGCCAAACGGATTTTTGCCTCTCTACACAGTCAGCCACCTCCCCTTTTCAAACATGTTTG
ATAGGTATCCCGTCCCCTATTTCCGAGGGTGATTTTAAGGGATATGTTTCTGATACAAATTGCACCACCT
TGGGAACTGATCGGTTAGTCTCGTCAGCCGACTTTACTGGCGGACCTGACAACAGTACCACCCTCACTTA
TCGGAAGGTCTCATGCTTGTTGTTAAAGCTGAATGTCTCTATGTGGGATGAGCCACCTGAACTACAGCTG
TTAGGTTCCCAGTCTCTCCCTAACATTACTAATATTGCTCAGATTTCCGGTATAACCGGGGGATGCGTAG
GCTTCAGACCACAAGGGGTTCCTTGGTATCTAGGTTGGTCTAGACAGGAGGCCACGCGGTTTCTCCTTAG
ACACCCCTCTTTCTCTAAATCCACGGAACCGTTTACGGTGGTGACAGCGGATAGGCACAATCTTTTTATG
GGGAGTGAGTACTGCGGTGCATATGGCTACAGATTTTGGAACATGTATAACTGCTCACAGGTGGGGCGGC
AGTACCGCTGTGGTAATGCGCGCAGCCCCCGCCCGGGTCTTCCTGAAATCCAGTGTACAAGGAGAGGAGG
CAAATGGGTTAATCAATCACAGGAAATTAATGAGTCGGAGCCGTTCAGCTTTACGGTGAACTGTACAGCT
AGTAGTTTGGGTAATGCCAGTGGGTGTTGCGGAAAAGCAGGCACGATTCTCCCGGGAAAGTGGGTCGACA
GCACACAAGGTAGTTTCACCAAACCAAAAGCGCTACCACCCGCAATTTTCCTCATTTGTGGGGATCGCGC
ATGGCAAGGAATTCCCAGTCGTCCGGTAGGGGGCCCCTGCTATTTAGGCAAGCTTACCATGTTAGCACCT
AAGCATACAGATATTCTCAAGGTGCTTGTCAATTCATCGCGGACAGGTATAAGACGTAAACGAAGCACCT
CACACCTGGATGATACATGCTCAGATGAAGTGCAGCTTTGGGGTCCTACAGCAAGAATCTTTGCATCTAT
CCTAGCCCCGGGGGTAGCAGCTGCGCAAGCCTTAAGAGAAATTGAGAGACTAGCCTGTTGGTCCGTTAAA
CAGGCTAACTTGACAACATCACTCCTCGGGGACTTATTGGATGATGTCACGAGTATTCGACACGCGGTCC
TGCAGAACCGAGCGGCTATTGACTTCTTGCTCCTAGCTCACGGCCATGGCTGTGAGGACGTTGCCGGAAT
GTGCTGTTTCAATTTGAGTGATCACAGTGAGTCTATACAGAAGAAGTTCCAGCTAATGAAGGAACATGTC
AATAAGATCGGCGTGGACAGCGACCCAATTGGAAGTTGGCTGCGAGGACTATTCGGGGGAATAGGAGAAT
GGGCCGTTCATTTGCTGAAAGGACTGCTTTTGGGGCTTGTAGTTATTTTGTTGCTAGTAGTGTGCCTGCC
TTGCCTTTTGCAAATCGTATGCGGTAACATCAGAAAGATGATTAATAACTCCATCAGCTACCACACGGAA
TATAAGAAGCTGCAAAAGGCCTGTGGGCAGCCTGAAAGCAGAATAGTATAAGGCAGTACATGGGTGGTGG
TATAGCGCTTGCGAGTCCATCGAGGAAGGCAGGAAAGACAGCTATTGGTAATTGTGAAATACGCTTTTGT
CTGTGTGCTGCAGGAGCTGAGCTGACTCTGCTGGTGGCCTCGCGTACCACTGTGGCATCGGGCCATTACG
GCCGATGATGAGACGACGGCCGCCTCGGCCCGATGCGATGTACGGGCCAGATATACGCGTATCTGAGGGG
ACTAGGGTGTGTTTAGGCGAAAAGCGGGGCTTCGGTTGTACGCGGTTAGGAGTCCCCTCAGGATATAGTA
GTTTCGCTTTTGCATAGGGAGGGGGAAATGTAGTCTTATGCAATACTCTTGTAGTCTTGCAACATGGTAA
CGATGAGTTAGCAACATGCCTTACAAGGAGAGAAAAAGCACCGTGCATGCCGATTGGTGGAAGTAAGGTG
GTACGATCGTGCCTTATTAGGAAGGCAACAGACGGGTCTGACATGGATTGGACGAACCACTGAATTCCGC
ATTGCAGAGATATTGTATTTAAGTGCCTAGCTCGATACAATAAACGCCATTTGACCATTCACCACATTGG
TGTGCACCTGGGTTGATGGCCGGACCGTTGATTCCCTGACGACTACGAGCACCTGCATGAAGCAGAAGGC
TTCATTTGGTGACCCCGACGTGATAGTTAGGGAATAGTGGTCGGCCACAGACGGCGTGGCGATCCTGTCT
CCATCCGTCTCGTCTATCGGGAGGCGAGTTCGATGACCCTGGTGGAGGGGGCTGCGGCTTAGGGAGGCAG
AAGCTGAGTACCGTCGGAGGGGATCCACAGGACGGGTGTGGTCGCCATGATCGCGTAGTCGATAGTGGCT
CCAAGTAGCGAAGCGAGCAGGACTGGGCGGCGGCCAAAGCGGTCGGACAGTGCTCCGAGAACGGGTGCGC
ATAGAAATTGCATCAACGCATATAGCGCTAGCAGCACGCCATAGTGACTGGCGATGCTGTCGGAATGGAC
GATATCCCGCAAGAGGCCCGGCAGTACCGGCATAACCAAGCCTATGCCTACAGCATCCAGGGTGACGGTG
CCGAGGATGACGATGAGCGCATTGTTAGATTTCATACACGGTGCCTGACTGCGTTAGCAATTTAACTGTG
ATAAACTACCGCATTAAAGCTCCAAGCTTGGCTGTTTCCTGTGTGAAATTGTTATCCGCTCACAATTCCA
CACATTATACGAGCCGGAAGCATAAAGTGTAAAGCCTGGGGTGCCTAATGAGTGAGAATTCTTGAAGACG
AAAGGGCCTCGTGATACGCCTATTTTTATAGGTTAATGTCATGATAATAATGGTTTCTTAGACGTCAGGT
GGCACTTTTCGGGGAAATGTGCGCGGAACCCCTATTTGTTTATTTTTCTAAATACATTCAAATATGTATC
CGCTCATGAGACAATAACCCTGATAAATGCTTCAATAATATTGAAAAAGGAAGAGTATGAGTATTCAACA
TTTCCGTGTCGCCCTTATTCCCTTTTTTGCGGCATTTTGCCTTCCTGTTTTTGCTCACCCAGAAACGCTG
GTGAAAGTAAAAGATGCTGAAGATCAGTTGGGTGCACGAGTGGGTTACATCGAACTGGATCTCAACAGCG
GTAAGATCCTTGAGAGTTTTCGCCCCGAAGAACGTTTTCCAATGATGAGCACTTTTAAAGTTCTGCTATG
TGGCGCGGTATTATCCCGTGTTGACGCCGGGCAAGAGCAACTCGGTCGCCGCATACACTATTCTCAGAAT
GACTTGGTTGAGTACTCACCAGTCACAGAAAAGCATCTTACGGATGGCATGACAGTAAGAGAATTATGCA
GTGCTGCCATAACCATGAGTGATAACACTGCGGCCAACTTACTTCTGACAACGATCGGAGGACCGAAGGA
GCTAACCGCTTTTTTGCACAACATGGGGGATCATGTAACTCGCCTTGATCGTTGGGAACCGGAGCTGAAT
GAAGCCATACCAAACGACGAGCGTGACACCACGATGCCTGCAGCAATGGCAACAACGTTGCGCAAACTAT
TAACTGGCGAACTACTTACTCTAGCTTCCCGGCAACAATTAATAGACTGGATGGAGGCGGATAAAGTTGC
AGGACCACTTCTGCGCTCGGCCCTTCCGGCTGGCTGGTTTATTGCTGATAAATCTGGAGCCGGTGAGCGT
GGGTCTCGCGGTATCATTGCAGCACTGGGGCCAGATGGTAAGCCCTCCCGTATCGTAGTTATCTACACGA
CGGGGAGTCAGGCAACTATGGATGAACGAAATAGACAGATCGCTGAGATAGGTGCCTCACTGATTAAGCA
TTGGTAACTGTCAGACCAAGTTTACTCATATATACTTTAGATTGATTTAAAACTTCATTTTTAATTTAAA
AGGATCTAGGTGAAGATCCTTTTTGATAATCTCATGACCAAAATCCCTTAACGTGAGTTTTCGTTCCACT
GAGCGTCAGACCCCGTAGAAAAGATCAAAGGATCTTCTTGAGATCCTTTTTTTCTGCGCGTAATCTGCTG
CTTGCAAACAAAAAAACCACCGCTACCAGCGGTGGTTTGTTTGCCGGATCAAGAGCTACCAACTCTTTTT
CCGAAGGTAACTGGCTTCAGCAGAGCGCAGATACCAAATACTGTCCTTCTAGTGTAGCCGTAGTTAGGCC
ACCACTTCAAGAACTCTGTAGCACCGCCTACATACCTCGCTCTGCTAATCCTGTTACCAGTGGCTGCTGC
CAGTGGCGATAAGTCGTGTCTTACCGGGTTGGACTCAAGACGATAGTTACCGGATAAGGCGCAGCGGTCG
GGCTGAACGGGGGGTTCGTGCACACAGCCCAGCTTGGAGCGAACGACCTACACCGAACTGAGATACCTAC
AGCGTGAGCTATGAGAAAGCGCCACGCTTCCCGAAGGGAGAAAGGCGGACAGGTATCCGGTAAGCGGCAG
GGTCGGAACAGGAGAGCGCACGAGGGAGCTTCCAGGGGGAAACGCCTGGTATCTTTATAGTCCTGTCGGG
TTTCGCCACCTCTGACTTGAGCGTCGATTTTTGTGATGCTCGTCAGGGGGGCGGAGCCTATGGAAAAACG
CCAGCAACGCGGCCTTTTTACGGTTCCTGGCCTTTTGCTGGCCTTTTGCTCACATGTTCTTTCCTGCGTT
ATCCCCTGATTCTGTGGATAACCGTATTACCGCCTTTGAGTGAGCTGATACCGCTCGCCGCAGCCGAACG
ACCGAGCGCAGCGAGTCAGTGAGCGAGGAAGCGGAAGAGCGCCTGATGCGGTATTTTCTCCTTACGCATC
TGTGCGGTATTTCACACCGCATATGGTGCACTCTCAGTACAATCTGCTCTGATGCCGCATAGTTAAGCCA
GTATACACTCCGCTATCGCTACGTGACTGGGTCATGGCTGCGCCCCGACACCCGCCAACACCCGCTGACG
CGCCCTGACGGGCTTGTCTGCTCCCGGCATCCGCTTACAGACAAGCTGTGACCGTCTCCGGGAGCTGCAT
GTGTCAGAGGTTTTCACCGTCATCACCGAAACGCGCGAGGCAGCTGCGGTAAAGCTCATCAGCGTGGTCG
TGAAGCGATTCACAGATGTCTGCCTGTTCATCCGCGTCCAGCTCGTTGAGTTTCTCCAGAAGCGTTAATG
TCTGGCTTCTGATAAAGCGGGCCATGTTAAGGGCGGTTTTTTCCTGTTTGGTCACTGATGCCTCCGTGTA
AGGAGGATTTCTGTTCATGGGGGTAATGATACCGATGAAACGAGAGAGGATGCTCACGATACGGGTTACT
GATGATGAACATGCCCGGTTACTGGAACGTTGTGAGGGTAAACAACTGGCGGTATGGATGCGGCGGGACC
AGAGAAAAATCACTCAGGGTCAATGCCAGCGCTTCGTTAATACAGATGTAGGTGTTCCACAGGGTAGCCA
GCAGCATCCTGCGATGCAGATCCGGAACATAATGGTGCAGGGCGCTGACTTCCGCGTTTCCAGACTTTAC
GAAACACGGAAACCGAAGACCATTCATGTTGTTGCTCAGGTCGCAG
Features (pLannotate 1.2.2; 19 found; start..end, strand, type, name):
    298..367     -  CDS            TcR (fragment): tetracycline efflux protein; tet; confers resistance to tetracycline
    372..466     +  ncRNA          Retro dr1: Accession: RF00214 - Retrovirus direct repeat 1 (dr1)
    502..763     +  promoter       RSV promoter: Rous sarcoma virus enhancer/promoter
    785..859     +  ncRNA          RSV PBS: Accession: RF00467 - Rous sarcoma virus (RSV) primer binding site (PBS)
   1102..3210    +  CDS            gag: GAG_RSVSB - Experimental evidence at protein level: Swiss-Prot protein existence level 1. [Protease p15]: Aspartyl protease that mediates proteolytic cleavages of Gag and Gag-Pol polyproteins during or shortly after the release of the virion from the plasma membrane. Cleavages take place as an ordered, step-wise cascade to yield mature proteins. This process is called maturation. Displays maximal activity during the budding process just prior to particle release from the cell. From Rous sarcoma virus (strain Schmidt-Ruppin B) (RSV-SRB).
   3198..5915    +  CDS            gag-pol (fragment): POL_RSVSB - Experimental evidence at protein level: Swiss-Prot protein existence level 1. [Integrase]: Catalyzes viral DNA integration into the host chromosome, by performing a series of DNA cutting and joining reactions (PubMed:9218451). This recombination event is an essential step in the viral replication cycle. Has a strong preference for using the 3'-OH at the viral DNA end as a nucleophile. From Rous sarcoma virus (strain Schmidt-Ruppin B) (RSV-SRB).
   5800..7608    +  CDS            env: ENV_RSVSA - Experimental evidence at protein level: Swiss-Prot protein existence level 1. The transmembrane protein (TM) acts as a class I viral fusion protein. Under the current model, the protein has at least 3 conformational states: pre-fusion native state, pre-hairpin intermediate state, and post-fusion hairpin state. During viral and target cell membrane fusion, the coiled coil regions (heptad repeats) assume a trimer-of-hairpins structure, positioning the fusion peptide in close proximity to the C-terminal region of the ectodomain. The formation of this structure appears to drive apposit
   7807..7901    +  ncRNA          Retro dr1: Accession: RF00214 - Retrovirus direct repeat 1 (dr1)
   7937..8198    +  promoter       RSV promoter: Rous sarcoma virus enhancer/promoter
   8220..8294    +  ncRNA          RSV PBS: Accession: RF00467 - Rous sarcoma virus (RSV) primer binding site (PBS)
   8421..8715    -  CDS            TcR (fragment): tetracycline efflux protein; tet; confers resistance to tetracycline
   8797..8819    -  protein_bind   lac operator (fragment): The lac repressor binds to the lac operator to inhibit transcription in E. coli. This inhibition can be relieved by adding lactose or isopropyl-β-D-thiogalactopyranoside (IPTG). lac repressor encoded by lacI
   8823..8853    -  promoter       lac UV5 promoter: E. coli lac promoter with an "up" mutation
   8982..9086    +  promoter       AmpR promoter: bla
   9087..9947    +  CDS            AmpR: β-lactamase; bla; confers resistance to ampicillin, carbenicillin, and related antibiotics
  10118..10706   +  rep_origin     ori: high-copy-number ColE1/pMB1/pBR322/pUC origin of replication
  10892..11032   -  misc_feature   bom: basis of mobility region from pBR322
  11134..11325   -  CDS            rop: Rop protein, which maintains plasmids at low copy number; rop
  11342..56      +  CDS            YPB1_ECOLX (across the origin): Protein predicted: Swiss-Prot protein existence level 4. From Escherichia coli.
