[The description below was written by a language model from this plasmid's Addgene catalogue record and pLannotate feature annotations shown in this document.]
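Description:
RCAS.Sfi is an empty avian retroviral expression vector derived from RCAS(BP-A), a replication-competent vector based on Rous sarcoma virus. It has been modified by adding SfiI sites so that inserts can be cloned in a fixed orientation. The sequenced plasmid is about 11.7 kb. Its bacterial portion is pBR322-like, with a ColE1/pMB1-type origin, the bom mobility region, the rop gene (which normally holds copy number down, though the record lists copy number as unknown), and a β-lactamase cassette for ampicillin selection. Short remnants of the tetracycline resistance gene and a lac UV5 promoter/operator fragment flank the provirus and appear to be nonfunctional backbone leftovers.

The proviral portion is bounded by two repeated blocks, each annotated with a direct repeat 1 element, the RSV enhancer/promoter and a primer binding site, which is consistent with the two long terminal repeat regions. Between them lie complete gag, gag-pol and env reading frames, with env matching a subgroup A RSV envelope. Because all the viral structural and enzymatic genes are present, transfected permissive avian cells produce infectious virus that spreads through the culture without a helper or packaging line. The subgroup A envelope restricts entry to cells that carry the corresponding receptor.

The feature table does not annotate the SfiI cloning sites. The unannotated gap between the end of env and the downstream direct repeat is where an insert would be expected in RCAS-type vectors, taking the place of src, but the record does not confirm this. The vector carries no insert, tag or reporter. It is intended for directional insertion of a gene of interest and its expression in avian cells, and the associated publication concerns the oncogenicity of a kinase.
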