Addgene plasmid #196377: RCAS.Sfi
Purpose: (Empty Backbone) Empty avian expression vector RCAS with modifications for fixed orientation cloning into SfiI sites
Depositing lab: Peter Vogt. Depositing organization: Scripps California (The Scripps Research Institute). Publication: The akt kinase: molecular determinants of oncogenicity. Aoki M, Batista O, Bellacosa A, Tsichlis P, Vogt PK. Proc Natl Acad Sci U S A. 1998 Dec 8;95(25):14950-5. 10.1073/pnas.95.25.14950 PubMed 9843996.
Backbone
  Vector backbone: RCAS(BP-A)
  Backbone size (bp): 11600
  Modifications to backbone: SfiI sites added for directional cloning
  Vector type: Retroviral ; avian
Growth in bacteria
  Bacterial resistance: Ampicillin, 100 μg/mL
  Growth temperature: 37°C
  Growth strain: NEB Stable
  Copy number: Unknown
Terms and licenses: Academic/Nonprofit Terms; Industry Terms: Not Available to Industry
How to cite: RCAS.Sfi was a gift from Peter Vogt (Addgene plasmid # 196377 ; http://n2t.net/addgene:196377 ; RRID:Addgene_196377)
